>Addgene plasmid #67434 | pDEST40-ARF4-V5-His6 | addgene partial sequence | sequence record 118439 | BGH-rev 5'-TAGAAGGCACAGTCGAGG-3'
ATGGTGATGGTGATGATGACCGGTACGCGTAGAATCGAGACCGAGGAGAGGGTTAGGGATAGGCTTACCT
TCGAACCGCGGGCCCTCTAGATCAACCACTTTGTACAAGAAAGCTGGGTCACGTTTTGAAAGCTCATTTG
ACAGCCAGTCAAGTCCTTCATACAGACCAGTTCCTTGTGTTGCACAAGTGGCTTGAACATACCATGTTCT
GTTACGAAGAGACTGAAGCCCTAGTTTATCTGTCATTTCACTGATGGCCATAGCATTTGGCAAATCCTGT
TTGTTTGCAAAAAGTAGCAGCACTGCATCTCTCAATTCATCTACCAGAAGCATTTTCTGCAGCTCATCTG
CTACTTCCTGAATTCTTTCACGATCGTTGCTATCTACCACAAAAATAAGACCCTGGGTATTCTGGAAGTA
ATGCTTCCAGAGAGGCCTAATTCTATCTTGACCACCAACATCCCATACTGTGAAACAAATGTTCTTATAT
TCTACTGTTTCCACATTAAAACCAATGGTAGGAATGGTGGTGACTATCTCCCCTAACTTCAGTTTATACA
GAATGGTTGTCTTGCCAGCAGCATCCAATCCAACCATCAAAATGCGCATCTGCTTCTTGCCAAATAGTCG
GGAGAAGAGGGAGGAGATAGTGAGGCCCATGGTTCTATCTCCTTCTAAGCCTGCTTTTTTGTACAAACTT
GTTGATAGCTTAACTAGCCAGCTTGGGTCTCCCTATAGTGAGTCGTATTAATTTCGATAAGCCAGTAAGC
AGTGGGTTCTCTAGTTAGCCAGAGAGCTCTGCTTATATAGACCTCCCACCGTACACGCCTACCGCCCATT
TGCGTCAATGGGGCGGAGTTGTTACGACATTTTGGAAAGTCCC
