[The description below was written by a language model from this plasmid's Addgene catalogue record.]
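Description:
pDEST40-ARF4-V5-His6 is a mammalian expression plasmid built on the commercial Gateway destination vector pcDNA-DEST40. It carries the human ARF4 coding sequence (ADP-ribosylation factor 4, a small GTPase of the ARF family, also known as ARF2), introduced by Gateway recombination cloning. Transcription is driven by the CMV promoter, a strong constitutive promoter widely used in mammalian cells. The listed reverse sequencing primer anneals in a BGH region, which suggests that a bovine growth hormone polyadenylation signal lies downstream of the insert, although the record does not explicitly list that element. The ARF4 open reading frame is fused at its C terminus to V5 epitope and His6 tags supplied by the backbone. The protein can therefore be detected with anti-V5 or anti-His antibodies and enriched by immobilised metal affinity chromatography. Placing the tags at the C terminus leaves the N terminus of the GTPase unmodified.

In bacteria the plasmid is maintained at high copy number under ampicillin selection. In mammalian cells a neomycin resistance marker allows G418 selection, so the construct can be used to derive stable lines as well as for transient transfection. No feature table was provided, so the origin of replication, the recombination scars flanking the insert and other backbone elements are not documented here. The plasmid belongs to a toolbox of constructs for expressing or knocking down human ARF family GTPases (ARF, ARL and SAR). It is intended for expressing tagged human ARF4 in mammalian cells, for example in localisation, interaction or functional studies.
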