Addgene plasmid #67434: pDEST40-ARF4-V5-His6
Purpose: Mammalian expression of hArf4 with C-term V5 and His6 tag
Depositing lab: Richard Kahn. Depositing organization: Emory University. Publication: Tool box: Plasmids for the expression or knockdown of human ARF Family GTPases (ARF/ARL/SAR) and their co-expression in bacteria with N-myristoyltransferases. Kerr SC, Kahn RA. Cell Logist. 2015 Sep 21;5(3):e1090523. doi: 10.1080/21592799.2015.1090523. eCollection 2015 Jul-Sep. PubMed 27057421.
Backbone
  Vector backbone: pcDNA-DEST40
  Backbone manufacturer: Life Technologies
  Vector type: Mammalian Expression
  Selectable markers: Neomycin (select with G418)
Growth in bacteria
  Bacterial resistance: Ampicillin, 100 μg/mL
  Growth temperature: 37°C
  Growth strain: DH5alpha
  Copy number: High Copy
Gene/Insert
  Gene/Insert name: ARF4 (alt name: pRK3n-D40)
  Species: H. sapiens (human)
  Entrez Gene: ARF4 (a.k.a. ARF2)
  Promoter: CMV
  Tag / fusion protein: V5 (C terminal on backbone); His (C terminal on backbone)
  Cloning method: Gateway Cloning
  Sequencing primers: 5′ CMV-F; 3′ BGH-rev
Terms and licenses: Academic/Nonprofit Terms; Industry Terms: Not Available to Industry
How to cite: pDEST40-ARF4-V5-His6 was a gift from Richard Kahn (Addgene plasmid # 67434 ; http://n2t.net/addgene:67434 ; RRID:Addgene_67434)
